Addgene plasmid #166232: pcDNA3.1-rsAKARev(T/A)
Purpose: Expresses reversibly switchable A-kinase activity reporter with EV-linker inactive T/A mutant (rsAKARev(T/A)) in mammalian cells
Depositing lab: Peter Dedecker. Depositing organization: Katholieke Universiteit Leuven. Publication: Simultaneous readout of multiple FRET pairs using photochromism. Roebroek T, Vandenberg W, Sipieter F, Hugelier S, Stove C, Zhang J, Dedecker P. Nat Commun. 2021 Mar 31;12(1):2005. doi: 10.1038/s41467-021-22043-0. PubMed 33790271.
Backbone
  Vector backbone: pcDNA3.1
  Backbone size w/o insert (bp): 5399
  Total vector size (bp): 7676
  Vector type: Mammalian Expression
  Selectable markers: Neomycin (select with G418)
Growth in bacteria
  Bacterial resistance: Ampicillin, 100 μg/mL
  Growth temperature: 37°C
  Growth strain: DH5alpha
  Copy number: High Copy
Gene/Insert
  Gene/Insert name: Reversibly switchable A-kinase activity reporter with EV-linker inactive T/A mutant (alt name: rsAKARev(T/A))
  Insert size (bp): 2277
  Mutation: changed Threonine 506 in rsAKARev to Alanine
  Promoter: CMV
  Cloning method: Restriction Enzyme; 5′ cloning site BamHI (unknown if destroyed); 3′ cloning site EcoRI (unknown if destroyed)
  Sequencing primers: 5′ CGCAAATGGGCGGTAGGCGTG; 3′ TAGAAGGCACAGTCGAGGCT
Terms and licenses: Academic/Nonprofit Terms; Industry Terms: Not Available to Industry
Depositor comments: The pre-print of this article is available on BioRxiv.org doi: https://doi.org/10.1101/2021.01.06.425528
How to cite: pcDNA3.1-rsAKARev(T/A) was a gift from Peter Dedecker (Addgene plasmid # 166232 ; http://n2t.net/addgene:166232 ; RRID:Addgene_166232)
