[The description below was written by a language model from this plasmid's Addgene catalogue record and pLannotate feature annotations shown in this document.]
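Description:
pcDNA3.1-rsAKARev(T/A) is a mammalian expression plasmid built on the pcDNA3.1 backbone that encodes a control version of a genetically encoded FRET biosensor for protein kinase A (A-kinase) activity. It is propagated in E. coli through a high-copy ColE1/pUC-type origin with ampicillin selection (AmpR under its own bla promoter) and also carries an f1 origin. For mammalian cells, an SV40 early promoter drives a neomycin phosphotransferase gene followed by an SV40 polyadenylation signal, allowing G418 selection of stable transfectants. The short HIV-1 LTR, ble, lacI and bom fragments are small partial matches flagged by automated annotation rather than evident functional parts of the design.

The roughly 2.3 kb insert, cloned between BamHI and EcoRI, is transcribed from the CMV immediate-early enhancer/promoter and terminated by the bGH poly(A) signal; flanking T7 and SP6 promoters are standard backbone elements. The annotated reading frame begins with a fluorescent protein matched to the mTFP0.7 family, a multistate cyan protein consistent with the photoswitchable donor implied by "reversibly switchable". It continues with a fragment of yeast RAD53, most likely its phosphothreonine-binding FHA domain as used in AKAR-type sensors, although the record does not say so. An unannotated stretch follows that presumably contains the EV linker and the kinase substrate sequence, and the frame ends with cp173Venus as the yellow FRET acceptor. In the parent sensor, phosphorylation of the substrate would drive binding to the phospho-recognition domain and alter FRET. Here threonine 506 is changed to alanine, giving the inactive sensor described in the record, presumably because the phospho-acceptor residue is removed. It serves as a negative control for rsAKARev in experiments that use photochromism to read out multiple FRET pairs simultaneously.

The sequenced record (7,701 nt) is slightly longer than the catalogue size of 7,676 bp.
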