Features (pLannotate 1.2.2; 23 found; start..end, strand, type, name):
     28..80      -  misc_feature   bom (fragment): basis of mobility region from pBR322
    235..614     +  enhancer       CMV enhancer: human cytomegalovirus immediate early enhancer
    615..818     +  promoter       CMV promoter: human cytomegalovirus (CMV) immediate early promoter
    814..847     +  LTR            5' LTR (truncated) (fragment): truncated 5' long terminal repeat (LTR) from HIV-1
    863..881     +  promoter       T7 promoter: promoter for bacteriophage T7 RNA polymerase
    914..1621    +  CDS            mTFP0.7: mTFP0.7 is a multistate cyan fluorescent protein published in 2006, derived from Clavularia sp..
   1634..2056    +  CDS            RAD53 (fragment): RAD53_YEAST - Also known as MEC2, SAD1, SPK1. Experimental evidence at protein level: Swiss-Prot protein existence level 1. Controls S-phase checkpoint as well as G1 and G2 DNA damage checkpoints. Phosphorylates proteins on serine, threonine, and tyrosine. Prevents entry into anaphase and mitotic exit after DNA damage via regulation of the Polo kinase CDC5. Seems to be involved in the phosphorylation of RPH1. From Saccharomyces cerevisiae (strain ATCC 204508 / S288c) (Baker's yeast).
   2459..3190    +  CDS            cp173Venus: circularly permuted form of the Venus yellow fluorescent protein (Nagai et al., 2004) efficient FRET acceptor for CFP
   3254..3272    -  promoter       SP6 promoter: promoter for bacteriophage SP6 RNA polymerase
   3298..3522    +  polyA_signal   bGH poly(A) signal: bovine growth hormone polyadenylation signal
   3526..3547    +  promoter       SV40 promoter (fragment): SV40 enhancer and early promoter
   3568..3996    +  rep_origin     f1 ori (sequence partly withheld): f1 bacteriophage origin of replication; arrow indicates direction of (+) strand synthesis
   4010..4339    +  promoter       SV40 promoter: SV40 enhancer and early promoter
   4406..5197    +  CDS            neo: KKA2_KLEPN - Also known as kan, nptII. Experimental evidence at protein level: Swiss-Prot protein existence level 1. Resistance to kanamycin, neomycin, paromomycin, ribostamycin, butirosin and gentamicin B. From Klebsiella pneumoniae.
   5221..5379    +  CDS            ble (fragment): BLE_KLEPN - Experimental evidence at protein level: Swiss-Prot protein existence level 1. Binding protein with a strong affinity to the bleomycin family of antibiotics. Binds to CL990; an antimitotic-antibiotic compound. From Klebsiella pneumoniae.
   5374..5495    +  polyA_signal   SV40 poly(A) signal: SV40 polyadenylation signal
   5568..5584    -  protein_bind   lac operator: The lac repressor binds to the lac operator to inhibit transcription in E. coli. This inhibition can be relieved by adding lactose or isopropyl-β-D-thiogalactopyranoside (IPTG). lac repressor encoded by lacI
   5592..5622    -  promoter       lac promoter: promoter for the E. coli lac operon
   5637..5658    -  protein_bind   CAP binding site: CAP binding activates transcription in the presence of cAMP. E. coli catabolite activator protein
   5671..5763    -  CDS            lacI (fragment): lac repressor; lacI; The lac repressor binds to the lac operator to inhibit transcription in E. coli. This inhibition can be relieved by adding lactose or isopropyl-β-D-thiogalactopyranoside (IPTG).
   5946..6534    -  rep_origin     ori: high-copy-number ColE1/pMB1/pBR322/pUC origin of replication
   6705..7565    -  CDS            AmpR: β-lactamase; bla; confers resistance to ampicillin, carbenicillin, and related antibiotics
   7566..7670    -  promoter       AmpR promoter: bla
>Addgene plasmid #166232 | pcDNA3.1-rsAKARev(T/A) | addgene full sequence | sequence record 328354 | Addgene NGS Result
GACGGATCGGGAGATCTCCCGATCCCCTATGGTGCACTCTCAGTACAATCTGCTCTGATGCCGCATAGTT
AAGCCAGTATCTGCTCCCTGCTTGTGTGTTGGAGGTCGCTGAGTAGTGCGCGAGCAAAATTTAAGCTACA
ACAAGGCAAGGCTTGACCGACAATTGCATGAAGAATCTGCTTAGGGTTAGGCGTTTTGCGCTGCTTCGCG
ATGTACGGGCCAGATATACGCGTTGACATTGATTATTGACTAGTTATTAATAGTAATCAATTACGGGGTC
ATTAGTTCATAGCCCATATATGGAGTTCCGCGTTACATAACTTACGGTAAATGGCCCGCCTGGCTGACCG
CCCAACGACCCCCGCCCATTGACGTCAATAATGACGTATGTTCCCATAGTAACGCCAATAGGGACTTTCC
ATTGACGTCAATGGGTGGAGTATTTACGGTAAACTGCCCACTTGGCAGTACATCAAGTGTATCATATGCC
AAGTACGCCCCCTATTGACGTCAATGACGGTAAATGGCCCGCCTGGCATTATGCCCAGTACATGACCTTA
TGGGACTTTCCTACTTGGCAGTACATCTACGTATTAGTCATCGCTATTACCATGGTGATGCGGTTTTGGC
AGTACATCAATGGGCGTGGATAGCGGTTTGACTCACGGGGATTTCCAAGTCTCCACCCCATTGACGTCAA
TGGGAGTTTGTTTTGGCACCAAAATCAACGGGACTTTCCAAAATGTCGTAACAACTCCGCCCCATTGACG
CAAATGGGCGGTAGGCGTGTACGGTGGGAGGTCTATATAAGCAGAGCTCTCTGGCTAACTAGAGAACCCA
CTGCTTACTGGCTTATCGAAATTAATACGACTCACTATAGGGAGACCCAAGCTTGGTACCGAGCTCGGAT
CCCATGGTGAGCAAGGGCGAGGAGACCACAATGGGCGTAATCAAGCCCGACATGAAGATCAAGCTGAAGA
TGGAGGGCAACGTGAATGGCCACGCCTTCGTGATCGAGGGCGAGGGCGAGGGCAAGCCCTACGACGGCAC
CAACACCATCAACCTGGAGGTGAAGGAGGGAGCCCCCCTGCCCTTCTCCTACGACATTCTGACCAACGCC
TTCGCTTACGGCAACAGGGCCTTCACCAAGTACCCCGACGACATCCCCAACTACTTCAAGCAGTCCTTCC
CCGAGGGCTACTCTTGGGAGCGCACCATGACCTTCGAGGACAAGGGCATCGTGAAGGTGAAGTCCGACAT
CTCCATGGAGGAGGACTCCTTCATCTACGAGATACACCTCAAGGGCGAGAACTTCCCCCCCAACGGCCCC
GTGATGCAGAAGAAGACCCTGAAGTGGGAGCCCTCCACCGAGATCCTGTACGTGCGCGACGGCGTGCTGG
TGGGCGACATCAAGCACAAGCTGCTGCTGGAGGGCGGCGGCCACCACCGCGTTGACTTCAAGACCATCTA
CAGGGCCAAGAAGGCGGTGAAGCTGCCCGACTACCACTTTGTGGACCACCGCATCGAGATCCTGAACCAC
GACAAGGACTACAACAAGGTGACCGTTTACGAGAGCGCCGTGGCCCGCTACTCCACCGGCGGCATGGACG
AGCTGTACAAGAGATCTATGCATAAGTTTTCTCAAGAACAGATCGGCGAAAACATTGTGTGCAGGGTCAT
TTGTACCACGGGTCAAATTCCCATCCGAGATTTGTCAGCTGATATTTCACAAGTGCTTAAGGAAAAACGA
TCCATAAAGAAAGTTTGGACATTTGGTAGAAACCCAGCCTGTGACTATCATTTAGGAAACATTTCAAGAC
TGTCAAATAAGCATTTCCAAATACTACTAGGAGAAGACGGTAACCTTTTATTGAATGACATTTCCACTAA
TGGGACCTGGTTAAATGGGCAAAAAGTCGAGAAGAACAGCAATCAGTTACTGTCCCAAGGTGATGAAATA
ACCGTTGGTGTAGGCGTGGAATCAGATATTTTATCTCTGGTCATTTTCATAAACGACAAATTTAAGCAGT
GCCTGGAGCAGAACAAAGTTGATCGCGGTACCAGTGCTGGTGGTAGTGCTGGTGGTAGTGCTGGTGGTAG
TGCTGGTGGTAGTGCTGGTGGTTCCGGCAGTGCTGGTGGTAGTGCTGGTGGTAGTACCAGTGCTGGTGGT
AGTGCTGGTGGTAGTGCTGGTGGTAGTGCTGGTGGTAGTGCTGGTGGTTCCGGCAGTGCTGGTGGTAGTG
CTGGTGGTAGTACCAGTGCTGGTGGTAGTGCTGGTGGTAGTGCTGGTGGTAGTGCTGGTGGTAGTGCTGG
TGGTTCCGGCAGTGCTGGTGGTAGTGCTGGTGGTAGTACCAGTGCTGGTGGTAGTGCTGGTGGTAGTGCT
GGTGGTAGTGCTGGTGGTAGTGCTGGTGGTTCCGGATTGAGGCGCGCGGCCCTGGTTGACGGCGGCAGCG
AGCTCATGGGCGGCGTGCAGCTCGCCGACCACTACCAGCAGAACACCCCCATCGGCGACGGCCCCGTGCT
GCTGCCCGACAACCACTACCTGAGCTACCAGTCCAAGCTGAGCAAAGACCCCAACGAGAAGCGCGATCAC
ATGGTCCTGCTGGAGTTCGTGACCGCCGCCGGGATCACTCTCGGCATGGACGAGCTGTACAAGGGAGGTA
CCGGTGGATCTATGGTGAGCAAGGGCGAGGAGCTGTTCACCGGGGTGGTGCCCATCCTGGTCGAGCTGGA
CGGCGACGTAAACGGCCACAAGTTCAGCGTGTCCGGCGAGGGCGAGGGCGATGCCACCTACGGCAAGCTG
ACCCTGAAGCTGATCTGCACCACCGGCAAGCTGCCCGTGCCCTGGCCCACCCTCGTGACCACCCTGGGCT
ACGGCCTTCAGTGCTTCGCCCGCTACCCCGACCACATGAAGCAGCACGACTTCTTCAAGTCCGCCATGCC
CGAAGGCTACGTCCAGGAGCGCACCATCTTCTTCAAGGACGACGGCAACTACAAGACCCGCGCCGAGGTG
AAGTTCGAGGGCGACACCCTGGTGAACCGCATCGAGCTGAAGGGCATCGACTTCAAGGAGGACGGCAACA
TCCTGGGGCACAAGCTGGAGTACAACTACAACAGCCACAACGTCTATATCACCGCCGACAAGCAGAAGAA
CGGCATCAAGGCCAACTTCAAGATCCGCCACAACATCGAGTAAGAATTCTGCAGATATCCAKCACASTGG
CGGCCGCTCGAGCATGCATCTAGAGGGCCCTATTCTATAGTGTCACCTAAATGCTAGAGCTCGCTGATCA
GCCTCGACTGTGCCTTCTAGTTGCCAGCCATCTGTTGTTTGCCCCTCCCCCGTGCCTTCCTTGACCCTGG
AAGGTGCCACTCCCACTGTCCTTTCCTAATAAAATGAGGAAATTGCATCGCATTGTCTGAGTAGGTGTCA
TTCTATTCTGGGGGGTGGGGTGGGGCAGGACAGCAAGGGGGAGGATTGGGAAGACAATAGCAGGCATGCT
GGGGATGCGGTGGGCTCTATGGCTTCTGAGGCGGAAAGAACCAGCTGGGGCTCTAGGGGGTATCCCC
[124 nt withheld, positions 3568-3691]
C
[91 nt withheld, positions 3693-3783]
A
[49 nt withheld, positions 3785-3833]
CCTTTGACGTTGGAGTCCACGTTCTTT
[37 nt withheld, positions 3861-3897]
ACCCTATCTCGGTCTATTCTTTTGATTTATAAGGGATTTTGCCGATTTCGGCCTATTGGTTAAAAAATGA
GCTGATTTAACAAAAATTTAACGCGAATTAATTCTGTGGAATGTGTGTCAGTTAGGGTGTGGAAAGTCCC
CAGGCTCCCCAGCAGGCAGAAGTATGCAAAGCATGCATCTCAATTAGTCAGCAACCAGGTGTGGAAAGTC
CCCAGGCTCCCCAGCAGGCAGAAGTATGCAAAGCATGCATCTCAATTAGTCAGCAACCATAGTCCCGCCC
CTAACTCCGCCCATCCCGCCCCTAACTCCGCCCAGTTCCGCCCATTCTCCGCCCCATGGCTGACTAATTT
TTTTTATTTATGCAGAGGCCGAGGCCGCCTCTGCCTCTGAGCTATTCCAGAAGTAGTGAGGAGGCTTTTT
TGGAGGCCTAGGCTTTTGCAAAAAGCTCCCGGGAGCTTGTATATCCATTTTCGGATCTGATCAAGAGACA
GGATGAGGATCGTTTCGCATGATTGAACAAGATGGATTGCACGCAGGTTCTCCGGCCGCTTGGGTGGAGA
GGCTATTCGGCTATGACTGGGCACAACAGACAATCGGCTGCTCTGATGCCGCCGTGTTCCGGCTGTCAGC
GCAGGGGCGCCCGGTTCTTTTTGTCAAGACCGACCTGTCCGGTGCCCTGAATGAACTGCAGGACGAGGCA
GCGCGGCTATCGTGGCTGGCCACGACGGGCGTTCCTTGCGCAGCTGTGCTCGACGTTGTCACTGAAGCGG
GAAGGGACTGGCTGCTATTGGGCGAAGTGCCGGGGCAGGATCTCCTGTCATCTCACCTTGCTCCTGCCGA
GAAAGTATCCATCATGGCTGATGCAATGCGGCGGCTGCATACGCTTGATCCGGCTACCTGCCCATTCGAC
CACCAAGCGAAACATCGCATCGAGCGAGCACGTACTCGGATGGAAGCCGGTCTTGTCGATCAGGATGATC
TGGACGAAGAGCATCAGGGGCTCGCGCCAGCCGAACTGTTCGCCAGGCTCAAGGCGCGCATGCCCGACGG
CGAGGATCTCGTCGTGACCCATGGCGATGCCTGCTTGCCGAATATCATGGTGGAAAATGGCCGCTTTTCT
GGATTCATCGACTGTGGCCGGCTGGGTGTGGCGGACCGCTATCAGGACATAGCGTTGGCTACCCGTGATA
TTGCTGAAGAGCTTGGCGGCGAATGGGCTGACCGCTTCCTCGTGCTTTACGGTATCGCCGCTCCCGATTC
GCAGCGCATCGCCTTCTATCGCCTTCTTGACGAGTTCTTCTGAGCGGGACTCTGGGGTTCGAAATGACCG
ACCAAGCGACGCCCAACCTGCCATCACGAGATTTCGATTCCACCGCCGCCTTCTATGAAAGGTTGGGCTT
CGGAATCGTTTTCCGGGACGCCGGCTGGATGATCCTCCAGCGCGGGGATCTCATGCTGGAGTTCTTCGCC
CACCCCAACTTGTTTATTGCAGCTTATAATGGTTACAAATAAAGCAATAGCATCACAAATTTCACAAATA
AAGCATTTTTTTCACTGCATTCTAGTTGTGGTTTGTCCAAACTCATCAATGTATCTTATCATGTCTGTAT
ACCGTCGACCTCTAGCTAGAGCTTGGCGTAATCATGGTCATAGCTGTTTCCTGTGTGAAATTGTTATCCG
CTCACAATTCCACACAACATACGAGCCGGAAGCATAAAGTGTAAAGCCTGGGGTGCCTAATGAGTGAGCT
AACTCACATTAATTGCGTTGCGCTCACTGCCCGCTTTCCAGTCGGGAAACCTGTCGTGCCAGCTGCATTA
ATGAATCGGCCAACGCGCGGGGAGAGGCGGTTTGCGTATTGGGCGCTCTTCCGCTTCCTCGCTCACTGAC
TCGCTGCGCTCGGTCGTTCGGCTGCGGCGAGCGGTATCAGCTCACTCAAAGGCGGTAATACGGTTATCCA
CAGAATCAGGGGATAACGCAGGAAAGAACATGTGAGCAAAAGGCCAGCAAAAGGCCAGGAACCGTAAAAA
GGCCGCGTTGCTGGCGTTTTTCCATAGGCTCCGCCCCCCTGACGAGCATCACAAAAATCGACGCTCAAGT
CAGAGGTGGCGAAACCCGACAGGACTATAAAGATACCAGGCGTTTCCCCCTGGAAGCTCCCTCGTGCGCT
CTCCTGTTCCGACCCTGCCGCTTACCGGATACCTGTCCGCCTTTCTCCCTTCGGGAAGCGTGGCGCTTTC
TCATAGCTCACGCTGTAGGTATCTCAGTTCGGTGTAGGTCGTTCGCTCCAAGCTGGGCTGTGTGCACGAA
CCCCCCGTTCAGCCCGACCGCTGCGCCTTATCCGGTAACTATCGTCTTGAGTCCAACCCGGTAAGACACG
ACTTATCGCCACTGGCAGCAGCCACTGGTAACAGGATTAGCAGAGCGAGGTATGTAGGCGGTGCTACAGA
GTTCTTGAAGTGGTGGCCTAACTACGGCTACACTAGAAGAACAGTATTTGGTATCTGCGCTCTGCTGAAG
CCAGTTACCTTCGGAAAAAGAGTTGGTAGCTCTTGATCCGGCAAACAAACCACCGCTGGTAGCGGTGGTT
TTTTTGTTTGCAAGCAGCAGATTACGCGCAGAAAAAAAGGATCTCAAGAAGATCCTTTGATCTTTTCTAC
GGGGTCTGACGCTCAGTGGAACGAAAACTCACGTTAAGGGATTTTGGTCATGAGATTATCAAAAAGGATC
TTCACCTAGATCCTTTTAAATTAAAAATGAAGTTTTAAATCAATCTAAAGTATATATGAGTAAACTTGGT
CTGACAGTTACCAATGCTTAATCAGTGAGGCACCTATCTCAGCGATCTGTCTATTTCGTTCATCCATAGT
TGCCTGACTCCCCGTCGTGTAGATAACTACGATACGGGAGGGCTTACCATCTGGCCCCAGTGCTGCAATG
ATACCGCGAGACCCACGCTCACCGGCTCCAGATTTATCAGCAATAAACCAGCCAGCCGGAAGGGCCGAGC
GCAGAAGTGGTCCTGCAACTTTATCCGCCTCCATCCAGTCTATTAATTGTTGCCGGGAAGCTAGAGTAAG
TAGTTCGCCAGTTAATAGTTTGCGCAACGTTGTTGCCATTGCTACAGGCATCGTGGTGTCACGCTCGTCG
TTTGGTATGGCTTCATTCAGCTCCGGTTCCCAACGATCAAGGCGAGTTACATGATCCCCCATGTTGTGCA
AAAAAGCGGTTAGCTCCTTCGGTCCTCCGATCGTTGTCAGAAGTAAGTTGGCCGCAGTGTTATCACTCAT
GGTTATGGCAGCACTGCATAATTCTCTTACTGTCATGCCATCCGTAAGATGCTTTTCTGTGACTGGTGAG
TACTCAACCAAGTCATTCTGAGAATAGTGTATGCGGCGACCGAGTTGCTCTTGCCCGGCGTCAATACGGG
ATAATACCGCGCCACATAGCAGAACTTTAAAAGTGCTCATCATTGGAAAACGTTCTTCGGGGCGAAAACT
CTCAAGGATCTTACCGCTGTTGAGATCCAGTTCGATGTAACCCACTCGTGCACCCAACTGATCTTCAGCA
TCTTTTACTTTCACCAGCGTTTCTGGGTGAGCAAAAACAGGAAGGCAAAATGCCGCAAAAAAGGGAATAA
GGGCGACACGGAAATGTTGAATACTCATACTCTTCCTTTTTCAATATTATTGAAGCATTTATCAGGGTTA
TTGTCTCATGAGCGGATACATATTTGAATGTATTTAGAAAAATAAACAAATAGGGGTTCCGCGCACATTT
CCCCGAAAAGTGCCACCTGACGTC
