>Addgene plasmid #166232 | pcDNA3.1-rsAKARev(T/A) | depositor partial sequence | sequence record 322846 | CMV-F
GCTCTCTGGCTAACTAGAGAACCCACTGCTTACTGGCTTATCGAAATTAATACGACTCACTATAGGGAGA
CCCAAGCTTGGTACCGAGCTCGGATCCCATGGTGAGCAAGGGCGAGGAGACCACAATGGGCGTAATCAAG
CCCGACATGAAGATCAAGCTGAAGATGGAGGGCAACGTGAATGGCCACGCCTTCGTGATCGAGGGCGAGG
GCGAGGGCAAGCCCTACGACGGCACCAACACCATCAACCTGGAGGTGAAGGAGGGAGCCCCCCTGCCCTT
CTCCTACGACATTCTGACCAACGCCTTCGCTTACGGCAACAGGGCCTTCACCAAGTACCCCGACGACATC
CCCAACTACTTCAAGCAGTCCTTCCCCGAGGGCTACTCTTGGGAGCGCACCATGACCTTCGAGGACAAGG
GCATCGTGAAGGTGAAGTCCGACATCTCCATGGAGGAGGACTCCTTCATCTACGAGATACACCTCAAGGG
CGAGAACTTCCCCCCCAACGGCCCCGTGATGCAGAAGAAGACCCTGAAGTGGGAGCCCTCCACCGAGATC
CTGTACGTGCGCGACGGCGTGCTGGTGGGCGACATCAAGCACAAGCTGCTGCTGGAGGGCGGCGGCCACC
ACCGCGTTGACTTCAAGACCATCTACAGGGCCAAGAAGGCGGTGAAGCTGCCCGACTACCACTTTGTGGA
CCACCGCATCGAGATCCTGAACCACGACAAGGACTACAACAAGGTGACCGTTTACGAGAGCGCCGTGGCC
CGCTACTCCACCGGCGGCATGGACGAGCTGTACAAGAGATCTATGCATAAGTTTTCTCAAGAACAGATCG
GCGAAAACATTGTGTGCAGGGTCATTTGTACCACGGGTCAAATTCCCATCCGAGATTTGTCAGCTGATAT
TTCACAAGTGCTTAAGGAAAAACGATCCATAAAGAAAGTTTGGACATTTGGTAGAAACCCAGCCTGTGAC
TATCATTTAGGAAACATTTCAAGACTGTCAAATAAGCATTTCCAAATACTACTAGGAGAAGACGGTAACC
TTTTATTGAATGACATTTCCACTAATGGGACCTGGTTAAATGGGCAAAAAGTCGAGAAGAACAGCAATCA
GTTACTGTCCCAAGGTGATGAAATAACCGTTGGT
