>Addgene plasmid #166232 | pcDNA3.1-rsAKARev(T/A) | depositor partial sequence | sequence record 322847 | EGFP-N1-R
ACCCCGGTGAACAGCTCCTCGCCCTTGCTCACCATAGATCCACCGGTACCTCCCTTGTACAGCTCGTCCA
TGCCGAGAGTGATCCCGGCGGCGGTCACGAACTCCAGCAGGACCATGTGATCGCGCTTCTCGTTGGGGTC
TTTGCTCAGCTTGGACTGGTAGCTCAGGTAGTGGTTGTCGGGCAGCAGCACGGGGCCGTCGCCGATGGGG
GTGTTCTGCTGGTAGTGGTCGGCGAGCTGCACGCCGCCCATGAGCTCGCTGCCGCCGTCAACCAGGGCCG
CGCGCCTCAATCCGGAACCACCAGCACTACCACCAGCACTACCACCAGCACTACCACCAGCACTACCACC
AGCACTGGTACTACCACCAGCACTACCACCAGCACTGCCGGAACCACCAGCACTACCACCAGCACTACCA
CCAGCACTACCACCAGCACTACCACCAGCACTGGTACTACCACCAGCACTACCACCAGCACTGCCGGAAC
CACCAGCACTACCACCAGCACTACCACCAGCACTACCACCAGCACTACCACCAGCACTGGTACTACCACC
AGCACTACCACCAGCACTGCCGGAACCACCAGCACTACCACCAGCACTACCACCAGCACTACCACCAGCA
CTACCACCAGCACTGGTACCGCGATCAACTTTGTTCTGCTCCAGGCACTGCTTAAATTTGTCGTTTATGA
AAATGACCAGAGATAAAATATCTGATTCCACGCCTACACCAACGGTTATTTCATCACCTTGGGACAGTAA
CTGATTGCTGTTCTTCTCGACTTTTTGCCCATTTAACCAGGTCCCATTAGTGGAAATGTCATTCAATAAA
AGGTTACCGTCTTCTCCTAGTAGTATTTGGAAATGCTTATTTGACAGTCTTGAAATGTTTCCTAAATGAT
AGTCACAGGCTGGGTTTCTACCAAATGTCCAAACTTTCTTTATGGATCGTTTTTCCTTAAGCACTTGTGA
AATATCAGCTGACAAATCTCGGATGGGAATTTGACCCGTGGTACAAATGACCCTGCACACAATGTTTTCG
CCGATCTGTTCTTGAGAAAACTTATGCATAGATCTCTTGTACAGCTCGTCCATGCCGCCGGTGGAGTA
