>Addgene plasmid #166232 | pcDNA3.1-rsAKARev(T/A) | depositor partial sequence | sequence record 322848 | pcDNA3.1-R
TGTGATGGATATCTGCAGAATTCTTACTCGATGTTGTGGCGGATCTTGAAGTTGGCCTTGATGCCGTTCT
TCTGCTTGTCGGCGGTGATATAGACGTTGTGGCTGTTGTAGTTGTACTCCAGCTTGTGCCCCAGGATGTT
GCCGTCCTCCTTGAAGTCGATGCCCTTCAGCTCGATGCGGTTCACCAGGGTGTCGCCCTCGAACTTCACC
TCGGCGCGGGTCTTGTAGTTGCCGTCGTCCTTGAAGAAGATGGTGCGCTCCTGGACGTAGCCTTCGGGCA
TGGCGGACTTGAAGAAGTCGTGCTGCTTCATGTGGTCGGGGTAGCGGGCGAAGCACTGAAGGCCGTAGCC
CAGGGTGGTCACGAGGGTGGGCCAGGGCACGGGCAGCTTGCCGGTGGTGCAGATCAGCTTCAGGGTCAGC
TTGCCGTAGGTGGCATCGCCCTCGCCCTCGCCGGACACGCTGAACTTGTGGCCGTTTACGTCGCCGTCCA
GCTCGACCAGGATGGGCACCACCCCGGTGAACAGCTCCTCGCCCTTGCTCACCATAGATCCACCGGTACC
TCCCTTGTACAGCTCGTCCATGCCGAGAGTGATCCCGGCGGCGGTCACGAACTCCAGCAGGACCATGTGA
TCGCGCTTCTCGTTGGGGTCTTTGCTCAGCTTGGACTGGTAGCTCAGGTAGTGGTTGTCGGGCAGCAGCA
CGGGGCCGTCGCCGATGGGGGTGTTCTGCTGGTAGTGGTCGGCGAGCTGCACGCCGCCCATGAGCTCGCT
GCCGCCGTCAACCAGGGCCGCGCGCCTCAATCCGGAACCACCAGCACTACCACCAGCACTACCACCAGCA
CTACCACCAGCACTACCACCAGCACTGGTACTACCACCAGCACTACCACCAGCACTGCCGGAACCACCAG
CACTACCACCAGCACTACCACCAGCACTACCACCAGCACTACCACCAGCACTGGTACTACCACCAGCACT
ACCACCAGCACTGCCGGAACCACCAGCACTACCACCAGCACTACCACCAGCACTACCACCAGCACTACCA
CCAGCACTGGTACTACCACCAGCACTACCACCAG
